Addgene plasmid #127180: pET51b(+)-SNAP-CLIP
Purpose: Bacterial expression of the fused self-labeling tags SNAP-tag and CLIP-tag
Depositing lab: Kai Johnsson. Depositing organization: Swiss Federal Institute of Technology (EPFL). Publication: Evaluating Cellular Drug Uptake with Fluorescent Sensor Proteins. Scarabelli S, Tan KT, Griss R, Hovius R, D'Alessandro PL, Vorherr T, Johnsson K. ACS Sens. 2017 Aug 25;2(8):1191-1197. doi: 10.1021/acssensors.7b00331. Epub 2017 Aug 2. PubMed 28766337.
Backbone
  Vector backbone: pET51-b(+)
  Backbone manufacturer: Novagen
  Total vector size (bp): 6325
  Vector type: Bacterial Expression
Growth in bacteria
  Bacterial resistance: Ampicillin, 100 μg/mL
  Growth temperature: 37°C
  Growth strain: DH5alpha
  Copy number: Low Copy
Gene/Insert
  Gene/Insert name: SNAP-CLIP
  Species: Synthetic
  Insert size (bp): 1260
  Promoter: T7
  Tag / fusion protein: StrepTag (N terminal on insert); HisTag (C terminal on insert)
  Cloning method: Gibson Cloning
  Sequencing primers: 5′ T7; 3′ pET-RP
Terms and licenses: Academic/Nonprofit Terms; Industry Terms: Not Available to Industry
How to cite: pET51b(+)-SNAP-CLIP was a gift from Kai Johnsson (Addgene plasmid # 127180 ; http://n2t.net/addgene:127180 ; RRID:Addgene_127180)
