[The description below was written by a language model from this plasmid's Addgene catalogue record and pLannotate feature annotations shown in this document.]
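Description:
pET51b(+)-SNAP-CLIP is a bacterial expression plasmid of about 6.3 kb built on the Novagen pET51b(+) backbone for producing a fusion of two self-labeling protein tags, SNAP-tag and CLIP-tag, in E. coli. It replicates from a ColE1/pBR322-type origin. The bom region and the rop gene are retained, consistent with the low copy number listed in the record. Selection is by ampicillin through the β-lactamase gene. An f1 phage origin is also present, along with short remnants of the pBR322 tetracycline resistance gene that are non-functional backbone leftovers.

The expression cassette follows the standard pET design. A T7 promoter is followed by a lac operator and the T7 gene 10 ribosome binding site, and a T7 terminator closes the unit. The plasmid carries its own lacI gene, so transcription is repressed until IPTG is added, and expression requires a host that supplies T7 RNA polymerase.

The roughly 1.26 kb synthetic insert, assembled by Gibson cloning, begins with an N-terminal Strep-Tag II. It then contains two tandem segments that the automated annotation labels as fragments of human MGMT. This labelling is expected, because SNAP-tag and CLIP-tag are both engineered derivatives of that O6-alkylguanine-DNA alkyltransferase; they react covalently with benzylguanine and benzylcytosine substrates respectively, which allows orthogonal labeling of the two halves. The catalogue lists a C-terminal His tag, which the feature table does not annotate explicitly. A small downstream hit called as a solubility-tag fragment is probably an annotation artefact.

The two affinity tags permit purification of full-length protein. The associated publication concerns fluorescent sensor proteins for evaluating cellular drug uptake, which suggests the fusion serves as a sensor scaffold.
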