Features (pLannotate 1.2.2; 20 found; start..end, strand, type, name):
     12..467     +  rep_origin     f1 ori (sequence partly withheld): f1 bacteriophage origin of replication; arrow indicates direction of (+) strand synthesis
    582..1442    -  CDS            AmpR: β-lactamase; bla; confers resistance to ampicillin, carbenicillin, and related antibiotics
   1443..1535    -  promoter       AmpR promoter: bla
   1616..2204    +  rep_origin     ori: high-copy-number ColE1/pMB1/pBR322/pUC origin of replication
   2390..2529    -  misc_feature   bom: basis of mobility region from pBR322
   2631..2822    -  CDS            rop: Rop protein, which maintains plasmids at low copy number; rop
   2839..3219    +  CDS            YPB1_ECOLX: Protein predicted: Swiss-Prot protein existence level 4. From Escherichia coli.
   3281..3345    -  CDS            TcR (fragment): tetracycline efflux protein; tet; confers resistance to tetracycline
   3360..3381    -  protein_bind   CAP binding site: CAP binding activates transcription in the presence of cAMP. E. coli catabolite activator protein
   3394..4476    -  CDS            lacI: lac repressor; lacI; The lac repressor binds to the lac operator to inhibit transcription in E. coli. This inhibition can be relieved by adding lactose or isopropyl-β-D-thiogalactopyranoside (IPTG).
   4477..4554    -  promoter       lacI promoter: lacI
   4562..4841    -  CDS            TcR (fragment): tetracycline efflux protein; tet; confers resistance to tetracycline
   4867..4885    +  promoter       T7 promoter: promoter for bacteriophage T7 RNA polymerase
   4886..4910    +  protein_bind   lac operator: The lac repressor binds to the lac operator to inhibit transcription in E. coli. This inhibition can be relieved by adding lactose or isopropyl-β-D-thiogalactopyranoside (IPTG). lac repressor encoded by lacI
   4925..4947    +  RBS            RBS: efficient ribosome binding site from bacteriophage T7 gene 10 (Olins and Rangwala, 1989)
   4963..4986    +  CDS            Strep-Tag II: peptide that binds Strep-Tactin®, an engineered form of streptavidin
   5017..5565    +  CDS            MGMT (fragment): MGMT_HUMAN - Experimental evidence at protein level: Swiss-Prot protein existence level 1. Involved in the cellular defense against the biological effects of O6-methylguanine (O6-MeG) and O4-methylthymine (O4-MeT) in DNA. Repairs the methylated nucleobase in DNA by stoichiometrically transferring the methyl group to a cysteine residue in the enzyme. This is a suicide reaction: the enzyme is irreversibly inactivated. From Homo sapiens (Human).
   5608..6171    +  CDS            MGMT (fragment): MGMT_HUMAN - Experimental evidence at protein level: Swiss-Prot protein existence level 1. Involved in the cellular defense against the biological effects of O6-methylguanine (O6-MeG) and O4-methylthymine (O4-MeT) in DNA. Repairs the methylated nucleobase in DNA by stoichiometrically transferring the methyl group to a cysteine residue in the enzyme. This is a suicide reaction: the enzyme is irreversibly inactivated. From Homo sapiens (Human).
   6225..6242    +  CDS            SET1 (fragment): solubility-enhancement tag derived from T7 phage gene 10B
   6250..6297    +  terminator     T7 terminator: transcription terminator for bacteriophage T7 RNA polymerase
>Addgene plasmid #127180 | pET51b(+)-SNAP-CLIP | addgene full sequence | sequence record 246997 | Addgene NGS Result
TGGCGAATGGG
[124 nt withheld, positions 12-135]
C
[91 nt withheld, positions 137-227]
A
[49 nt withheld, positions 229-277]
CCTTTGACGTTGGAGTCCACGTTCTTT
[37 nt withheld, positions 305-341]
ACCCTATCTCGGTCTATTCTTTTGATTTATAAGGGATTTTGCCGATTTCGGCCTATTGGTTAAAAAATGA
GCTGATTTAACAAAAATTTAACGCGAATTTTAACAAAATATTAACGTTTACAATTTCTGGCGGCACGATG
GCATGAGATTATCAAAAAGGATCTTCACCTAGATCCTTTTAAATTAAAAATGAAGTTTTAAATCAATCTA
AAGTATATATGAGTAAACTTGGTCTGACAGTTACCAATGCTTAATCAGTGAGGCACCTATCTCAGCGATC
TGTCTATTTCGTTCATCCATAGTTGCCTGACTCCCCGTCGTGTAGATAACTACGATACGGGAGGGCTTAC
CATCTGGCCCCAGTGCTGCAATGATACCGCGAGACCCACGCTCACCGGCTCCAGATTTATCAGCAATAAA
CCAGCCAGCCGGAAGGGCCGAGCGCAGAAGTGGTCCTGCAACTTTATCCGCCTCCATCCAGTCTATTAAT
TGTTGCCGGGAAGCTAGAGTAAGTAGTTCGCCAGTTAATAGTTTGCGCAACGTTGTTGCCATTGCTACAG
GCATCGTGGTGTCACGCTCGTCGTTTGGTATGGCTTCATTCAGCTCCGGTTCCCAACGATCAAGGCGAGT
TACATGATCCCCCATGTTGTGCAAAAAAGCGGTTAGCTCCTTCGGTCCTCCGATCGTTGTCAGAAGTAAG
TTGGCCGCAGTGTTATCACTCATGGTTATGGCAGCACTGCATAATTCTCTTACTGTCATGCCATCCGTAA
GATGCTTTTCTGTGACTGGTGAGTACTCAACCAAGTCATTCTGAGAATAGTGTATGCGGCGACCGAGTTG
CTCTTGCCCGGCGTCAATACGGGATAATACCGCGCCACATAGCAGAACTTTAAAAGTGCTCATCATTGGA
AAACGTTCTTCGGGGCGAAAACTCTCAAGGATCTTACCGCTGTTGAGATCCAGTTCGATGTAACCCACTC
GTGCACCCAACTGATCTTCAGCATCTTTTACTTTCACCAGCGTTTCTGGGTGAGCAAAAACAGGAAGGCA
AAATGCCGCAAAAAAGGGAATAAGGGCGACACGGAAATGTTGAATACTCATACTCTTCCTTTTTCAATCA
TGATTGAAGCATTTATCAGGGTTATTGTCTCATGAGCGGATACATATTTGAATGTATTTAGAAAAATAAA
CAAATAGGTCATGACCAAAATCCCTTAACGTGAGTTTTCGTTCCACTGAGCGTCAGACCCCGTAGAAAAG
ATCAAAGGATCTTCTTGAGATCCTTTTTTTCTGCGCGTAATCTGCTGCTTGCAAACAAAAAAACCACCGC
TACCAGCGGTGGTTTGTTTGCCGGATCAAGAGCTACCAACTCTTTTTCCGAAGGTAACTGGCTTCAGCAG
AGCGCAGATACCAAATACTGTCCTTCTAGTGTAGCCGTAGTTAGGCCACCACTTCAAGAACTCTGTAGCA
CCGCCTACATACCTCGCTCTGCTAATCCTGTTACCAGTGGCTGCTGCCAGTGGCGATAAGTCGTGTCTTA
CCGGGTTGGACTCAAGACGATAGTTACCGGATAAGGCGCAGCGGTCGGGCTGAACGGGGGGTTCGTGCAC
ACAGCCCAGCTTGGAGCGAACGACCTACACCGAACTGAGATACCTACAGCGTGAGCTATGAGAAAGCGCC
ACGCTTCCCGAAGGGAGAAAGGCGGACAGGTATCCGGTAAGCGGCAGGGTCGGAACAGGAGAGCGCACGA
GGGAGCTTCCAGGGGGAAACGCCTGGTATCTTTATAGTCCTGTCGGGTTTCGCCACCTCTGACTTGAGCG
TCGATTTTTGTGATGCTCGTCAGGGGGGCGGAGCCTATGGAAAAACGCCAGCAACGCGGCCTTTTTACGG
TTCCTGGCCTTTTGCTGGCCTTTTGCTCACATGTTCTTTCCTGCGTTATCCCCTGATTCTGTGGATAACC
GTATTACCGCCTTTGAGTGAGCTGATACCGCTCGCCGCAGCCGAACGACCGAGCGCAGCGAGTCAGTGAG
CGAGGAAGCGGAAGAGCGCCTGATGCGGTATTTTCTCCTTACGCATCTGTGCGGTATTTCACACCGCAAT
GGTGCACTCTCAGTACAATCTGCTCTGATGCCGCATAGTTAAGCCAGTATACACTCCGCTATCGCTACGT
GACTGGGTCATGGCTGCGCCCCGACACCCGCCAACACCCGCTGACGCGCCCTGACGGGCTTGTCTGCTCC
CGGCATCCGCTTACAGACAAGCTGTGACCGTCTCCGGGAGCTGCATGTGTCAGAGGTTTTCACCGTCATC
ACCGAAACGCGCGAGGCAGCTGCGGTAAAGCTCATCAGCGTGGTCGTGAAGCGATTCACAGATGTCTGCC
TGTTCATCCGCGTCCAGCTCGTTGAGTTTCTCCAGAAGCGTTAATGTCTGGCTTCTGATAAAGCGGGCCA
TGTTAAGGGCGGTTTTTTCCTGTTTGGTCACTGATGCCTCCGTGTAAGGGGGATTTCTGTTCATGGGGGT
AATGATACCGATGAAACGAGAGAGGATGCTCACGATACGGGTTACTGATGATGAACATGCCCGGTTACTG
GAACGTTGTGAGGGTAAACAACTGGCGGTATGGATGCGGCGGGACCAGAGAAAAATCACTCAGGGTCAAT
GCCAGCGCTTCGTTAATACAGATGTAGGTGTTCCACAGGGTAGCCAGCAGCATCCTGCGATGCAGATCCG
GAACATAATGGTGCAGGGCGCTGACTTCCGCGTTTCCAGACTTTACGAAACACGGAAACCGAAGACCATT
CATGTTGTTGCTCAGGTCGCAGACGTTTTGCAGCAGCAGTCGCTTCACGTTCGCTCGCGTATCGGTGATT
CATTCTGCTAACCAGTAAGGCAACCCCGCCAGCCTAGCCGGGTCCTCAACGACAGGAGCACGATCATGCT
AGTCATGCCCCGCGCCCACCGGAAGGAGCTGACTGGGTTGAAGGCTCTCAAGGGCATCGGTCGAGATCCC
GGTGCCTAATGAGTGAGCTAACTTACATTAATTGCGTTGCGCTCACTGCCCGCTTTCCAGTCGGGAAACC
TGTCGTGCCAGCTGCATTAATGAATCGGCCAACGCGCGGGGAGAGGCGGTTTGCGTATTGGGCGCCAGGG
TGGTTTTTCTTTTCACCAGTGAGACGGGCAACAGCTGATTGCCCTTCACCGCCTGGCCCTGAGAGAGTTG
CAGCAAGCGGTCCACGCTGGTTTGCCCCAGCAGGCGAAAATCCTGTTTGATGGTGGTTAACGGCGGGATA
TAACATGAGCTGTCTTCGGTATCGTCGTATCCCACTACCGAGATGTCCGCACCAACGCGCAGCCCGGACT
CGGTAATGGCGCGCATTGCGCCCAGCGCCATCTGATCGTTGGCAACCAGCATCGCAGTGGGAACGATGCC
CTCATTCAGCATTTGCATGGTTTGTTGAAAACCGGACATGGCACTCCAGTCGCCTTCCCGTTCCGCTATC
GGCTGAATTTGATTGCGAGTGAGATATTTATGCCAGCCAGCCAGACGCAGACGCGCCGAGACAGAACTTA
ATGGGCCCGCTAACAGCGCGATTTGCTGGTGACCCAATGCGACCAGATGCTCCACGCCCAGTCGCGTACC
GTCTTCATGGGAGAAAATAATACTGTTGATGGGTGTCTGGTCAGAGACATCAAGAAATAACGCCGGAACA
TTAGTGCAGGCAGCTTCCACAGCAATGGCATCCTGGTCATCCAGCGGATAGTTAATGATCAGCCCACTGA
CGCGTTGCGCGAGAAGATTGTGCACCGCCGCTTTACAGGCTTCGACGCCGCTTCGTTCTACCATCGACAC
CACCACGCTGGCACCCAGTTGATCGGCGCGAGATTTAATCGCCGCGACAATTTGCGACGGCGCGTGCAGG
GCCAGACTGGAGGTGGCAACGCCAATCAGCAACGACTGTTTGCCCGCCAGTTGTTGTGCCACGCGGTTGG
GAATGTAATTCAGCTCCGCCATCGCCGCTTCCACTTTTTCCCGCGTTTTCGCAGAAACGTGGCTGGCCTG
GTTCACCACGCGGGAAACGGTCTGATAAGAGACACCGGCATACTCTGCGACATCGTATAACGTTACTGGT
TTCACATTCACCACCCTGAATTGACTCTCTTCCGGGCGCTATCATGCCATACCGCGAAAGGTTTTGCGCC
ATTCGATGGTGTCCGGGATCTCGACGCTCTCCCTTATGCGACTCCTGCATTAGGAAGCAGCCCAGTAGTA
GGTTGAGGCCGTTGAGCACCGCCGCCGCAAGGAATGGTGCATGCAAGGAGATGGCGCCCAACAGTCCCCC
GGCCACGGGGCCTGCCACCATACCCACGCCGAAACAAGCGCTCATGAGCCCGAAGTGGCGAGCCCGATCT
TCCCCATCGGTGATGTCGGCGATATAGGCGCCAGCAACCGCACCTGTGGCGCCGGTGATGCCGGCCACGA
TGCGTCCGGCGTAGAGGATCGAGATCGATCTCGATCCCGCGAAATTAATACGACTCACTATAGGGGAATT
GTGAGCGGATAACAATTCCCCTCTAGAAATAATTTTGTTTAACTTTAAGAAGGAGATATACCATGGCAAG
CTGGAGCCACCCGCAGTTCGAAAAGGGTGCAGATGACGACGACAAGGTACCGCATATGGATAAAGACTGC
GAAATGAAACGCACTACCCTGGACAGCCCGCTGGGTAAACTGGAACTGAGCGGTTGCGAGCAGGGCCTGC
ACGAAATCATTTTCCTGGGCAAAGGTACGAGCGCTGCGGATGCGGTCGAAGTACCGGCTCCGGCTGCGGT
TCTGGGTGGCCCGGAGCCGCTGATGCAGGCTACCGCATGGCTGAACGCATATTTTCACCAGCCAGAGGCG
ATTGAAGAGTTCCCTGTACCGGCCCTGCATCACCCGGTATTTCAGCAGGAATCCTTTACCCGTCAGGTAC
TGTGGAAACTGCTGAAAGTAGTGAAATTCGGCGAGGTGATCTCCTATTCCCATCTGGCGGCGCTGGCTGG
CAACCCAGCGGCAACTGCGGCGGTGAAAACCGCTCTGTCTGGTAATCCGGTGCCAATTCTGATCCCGTGC
CACCGTGTGGTTCAGGGCGACCTGGACGTAGGTGGCTACGAAGGCGGCCTGGCTGTGAAAGAATGGCTGC
TGGCGCACGAAGGTCACCGTCTGGGTAAACCAGGCCTGGGCGGCCGCCTGGAAGTTCTGTTCCAGGGCCC
GAAAGCTTTCCTCGAGATGGACAAGGATTGTGAGATGAAGCGTACCACTCTGGATTCTCCACTGGGCAAG
CTGGAGCTGTCTGGCTGTGAACAAGGTCTGCATGAGATTATCTTTCTGGGTAAGGGCACCTCCGCGGCGG
ATGCTGTTGAGGTTCCAGCGCCAGCGGCTGTGCTGGGCGGTCCAGAACCACTGATCCAAGCGACTGCGTG
GCTGAATGCGTACTTCCATCAACCGGAAGCTATCGAGGAATTTCCGGTTCCAGCGCTGCACCATCCAGTT
TTCCAACAAGAGAGCTTCACTCGCCAAGTTCTGTGGAAGCTGCTGAAGGTTGTTAAGTTTGGTGAAGTTA
TTAGCGAGAGCCACCTGGCTGCTCTGGTTGGTAATCCGGCTGCGACCGCTGCTGTTAACACTGCGCTGGA
CGGCAACCCAGTTCCGATCCTGATTCCATGTCATCGCGTTGTGCAAGGTGATTCCGATGTTGGCCCATAT
CTGGGTGGTCTGGCGGTTAAGGAGTGGCTGCTGGCTCATGAGGGCCATCGCCTGGGCAAGCCGGGTCTGG
GTGGAGCTCCGGGCTTCTCCTCAATTTCCGCTCATCACCACCATCATCACCATCACCACCACTAATTAAC
CTAGGCTGCTGCCACCGCTGAGCAATAACTAGCATAACCCCTTGGGGCCTCTAAACGGGTCTTGAGGGGT
TTTTTGCTGAAAGGAGGAACTATATCCGGAT
